>Addgene plasmid #67142 | pCellFree_G08 | depositor full sequence | sequence record 127552 | Full plasmid sequence
GACGTCTAATACGACTCACTATAGGGACATCTTAAGTTTATTTTATTTTATTTTATTTTATTTTATTTTA
TTTTATTTTATTTTATTTTATTTTATTTAACCATGACAGTAATGTATAAAGTCTGTAAAGACATTAAACA
CGTAAGTGAAACCATGGGCACAAGTTTGTACAAAAAAGCTGAACGAGAAACGTAAAATGATATAAATATC
AATATATTAAATTAGATTTTGCATAAAAAACAGACTACATAATACTGTAAAACACAACATATCCAGTCAC
TATGGGGCCCGTCGACCTGCAGACTGGCTGTGTATAAGGGAGCCTGACATTTATATTCCCCAGAACATCA
GGTTAATGGCGTTTTTGATGTCATTTTCGCGGTGGCTGAGATCAGCCACTTCTTCCCCGATAACGGAGAC
CGGCACACTGGCCATATCGGTGGTCATCATGCGCCAGCTTTCATCCCCGATATGCACCACCGGGTAAAGT
TCACGGGAGACTTTATCTGACAGCAGACGTGCACTGGCCAGGGGGATCACCATCCGTCGCCCGGGCGTGT
CAATAATATCACTCTGTACATCCACAAACAGACGATAACGGCTCTCTCTTTTATAGGTGTAAACCTTAAA
CTGCATTTCACCAGTCCCTGTTCTCGTCAGCAAAAGAGCCGTTCATTTCAATAAACCGGGCGACCTCAGC
CATCCCTTCCTGATTTTCCGCTTTCCAGCGTTCGGCACGCAGACGACGGGCTTCATTCTGCATGGTTGTG
CTTACCAGACCGGAGATATTGACATCATATATGCCTTGAGCAACTGATAGCTGTCGCTGTCAACTGTCAC
TGTAATACGCTGCTTCATAGCACACCTCTTTTTGACATACTTCGGGTATACATATCAGTATATATTCTTA
TACCGCAAAAATCAGCGCGCAAATACGCATACTGTTATCTGGCTTTTAGTAAGCCGGATCCACGCGTTTA
CGCCCCGCCCTGCCACTCATCGCAGTACTGTTGTAATTCATTAAGCATTCTGCCGACATGGAAGCCATCA
CAGACGGCATGATGAACCTGAATCGCCAGCGGCATCAGCACCTTGTCGCCTTGCGTATAATATTTGCCCA
TGGTGAAAACGGGGGCGAAGAAGTTGTCCATATTGGCCACGTTTAAATCAAAACTGGTGAAACTCACCCA
GGGATTGGCTGAGACGAAAAACATATTCTCAATAAACCCTTTAGGGAAATAGGCCAGGTTTTCACCGTAA
CACGCCACATCTTGCGAATATATGTGTAGAAACTGCCGGAAATCGTCGTGGTATTCACTCCAGAGCGATG
AAAACGTTTCAGTTTGCTCATGGAAAACGGTGTAACAAGGGTGAACACTATCCCATATCACCAGCTCACC
GTCTTTCATTGCCATACGGAATTCCGGATGAGCATTCATCAGGCGGGCAAGAATGTGAATAAAGGCCGGA
TAAAACTTGTGCTTATTTTTCTTTACGGTCTTTAAAAAGGCCGTAATATCCAGCTGAACGGTCTGGTTAT
AGGTACATTGAGCAACTGACTGAAATGCCTCAAAATGTTCTTTACGATGCCATTGGGATATATCAACGGT
GGTATATCCAGTGATTTTTTTCTCCATTTTAGCTTCCTTAGCTCCTGAAAATCTCGATAACTCAAAAAAT
ACGCCCGGTAGTGATCTTATTTCATTATGGTGAAAGTTGGAACCTCTTACGTGCCGATCAACGTCTCATT
TTCGCCAAAAGTTGGCCCAGGGCTTCCCGGTATCAACAGGGACACCAGGATTTATTTATTCTGCGAAGTG
ATCTTCCGTCACAGGTATTTATTCGGCGCAAAGTGCGTCGGGTGATGCTGCCAACTTAGCAAGCTTCATA
GTGACTGGATATGTTGTGTTTTACAGTATTATGTAGTCTGTTTTTTATGCAAAATCTAATTTAATATATT
GATATTTATATCATTTTACGTTTCTCGTTCAGCTTTCTTGTACAAAGTGGTGCTGGAGGTGCTCTTCCAG
GGCCCGAAGGGCGAGGAGGATAACATGGCCATCATCAAGGAGTTCATGCGCTTCAAGGTGCACATGGAGG
GCTCCGTGAACGGCCACGAGTTCGAGATCGAGGGCGAGGGCGAGGGCCGCCCCTACGAGGGCACCCAGAC
CGCCAAGCTGAAGGTGACCAAGGGTGGCCCCCTGCCCTTCGCCTGGGACATCCTGTCCCCTCAGTTCATG
TACGGCTCCAAGGCCTACGTGAAGCACCCCGCCGACATCCCCGACTACTTGAAGCTGTCCTTCCCCGAGG
GCTTCAAGTGGGAGCGCGTGATGAACTTCGAGGACGGCGGCGTGGTGACCGTGACCCAGGACTCCTCCCT
GCAGGACGGCGAGTTCATCTACAAGGTGAAGCTGCGCGGCACCAACTTCCCCTCCGACGGCCCCGTAATG
CAGAAGAAGACTATGGGCTGGGAGGCCTCCTCCGAGCGGATGTACCCCGAGGACGGCGCCCTGAAGGGCG
AGATCAAGCAGAGGCTGAAGCTGAAGGACGGCGGCCACTACGACGCTGAGGTCAAGACCACCTACAAGGC
CAAGAAGCCCGTGCAGCTGCCCGGCGCCTACAACGTCAACATCAAGTTGGACATCACCTCCCACAACGAG
GACTACACCATCGTGGAACAGTACGAACGCGCCGAGGGCCGCCACTCCACCGGCGGCATGGACGAGCTGT
ACAAGACCCACCACCATCACCACCATCACCACGAGCAGAAGCTGATCTCGGAGGAGGATCTGTAAGCGGC
CGCCCTCCTCCTCCTTTCTTGTTCCTTTCACGTCGCCTTCTCGGTTGTAGCTGGCAGACGACGAGTCTTA
CTTTTACGTGTACTTCTCTATAGATGATGTATGATCTCTCTGCATGCGTGTTCGTGCATGTGTCCGTGTG
TTGGGTACGCGTGGTACCCTGCAGGAAGGAAGCTGAGTTGGCTGCTGCCACCGCTGAGCAATAACTAGTA
ATTACTAGCATAACCCCTTGGGGCCTCTAAACGGGTCTTGAGGGGGTTTTTTGCTGAAAGGAGGACAGCT
GATGATTGTCATGCTTGCCATCTGTTTTCTTGCAAGGTCAGAGGAATTCGTAATCATGGTCATAGCTGTT
TCCTGTGTGAAATTGTTATCCGCTCACAATTCCACACAACATACGAGCCGGAAGCATAAAGTGTAAAGCC
TGGGGTGCCTAATGAGTGAGCTAACTCACATTAATTGCGTTGCGCTCACTGCCCGCTTTCCAGTCGGGAA
ACCTGTCGTGCCAGCTGCATTAATGAATCGGCCAACGCGCGGGGAGAGGCGGTTTGCGTATTGGGCGCTC
TTCCGCTTCCTCGCTCACTGACTCGCTGCGCTCGGTCGTTCGGCTGCGGCGAGCGGTATCAGCTCACTCA
AAGGCGGTAATACGGTTATCCACAGAATCAGGGGATAACGCAGGAAAGAACATGTGAGCAAAAGGCCAGC
AAAAGGCCAGGAACCGTAAAAAGGCCGCGTTGCTGGCGTTTTTCCATAGGCTCCGCCCCCCTGACGAGCA
TCACAAAAATCGACGCTCAAGTCAGAGGTGGCGAAACCCGACAGGACTATAAAGATACCAGGCGTTTCCC
CCTGGAAGCTCCCTCGTGCGCTCTCCTGTTCCGACCCTGCCGCTTACCGGATACCTGTCCGCCTTTCTCC
CTTCGGGAAGCGTGGCGCTTTCTCATAGCTCACGCTGTAGGTATCTCAGTTCGGTGTAGGTCGTTCGCTC
CAAGCTGGGCTGTGTGCACGAACCCCCCGTTCAGCCCGACCGCTGCGCCTTATCCGGTAACTATCGTCTT
GAGTCCAACCCGGTAAGACACGACTTATCGCCACTGGCAGCAGCCACTGGTAACAGGATTAGCAGAGCGA
GGTATGTAGGCGGTGCTACAGAGTTCTTGAAGTGGTGGCCTAACTACGGCTACACTAGAAGAACAGTATT
TGGTATCTGCGCTCTGCTGAAGCCAGTTACCTTCGGAAAAAGAGTTGGTAGCTCTTGATCCGGCAAACAA
ACCACCGCTGGTAGCGGTGGTTTTTTTGTTTGCAAGCAGCAGATTACGCGCAGAAAAAAAGGATCTCAAG
AGGATCCTTTGATCTTTTCTACGGGGTCTGACGCTCAGTGGAACGAAAACTCACGTTAAGGGATTTTGGT
CATGAGATTATCAAAAAGGATCTTCACCTAGATCCTTTTAAATTAAAAATGAAGTTTTAAATCAATCTAA
AGTATATATGAGTAAACTTGGTCTGACAGTTACCAATGCTTAATCAGTGAGGCACCTATCTCAGCGATCT
GTCTAGTTCGTTCATCCATAGTTGCCTGACTCCCCGTCGTGTAGATAACTACGATACGGGAGGGCTTACC
ATCTGGCCCCAGTGCTGCAATGATACCGCGAGACCCACGCTCACCGGCTCCAGATTTATCAGCAATAAAC
CAGCCAGCCGGAAGGGCCGAGCGCAGAAGTGGTCCTGCAACTTTATCCGCCTCCATCCAGTCTATTAATT
GTTGCCGGGAAGCTAGAGTAAGTAGTTCGCCAGTTAATAGTTTGCGCAACGTTGTTGCCATTGCTACAGG
CATCGTGGTGTCACGCTCGTCGTTTGGTATGGCTTCATTCAGCTCCGGTTCCCAACGATCAAGGCGAGTT
ACATGATCCCCCATGTTGTGCAAAAAAGCGGTTAGCTCCTTCGGTCCTCCGATCGTTGTCAGAAGTAAGT
TGGCCGCAGTGTTATCACTCATGGTTATGGCAGCACTGCATAATTCTCTTACTGTCATGCCATCCGTAAG
ATGCTTTTCTGTGACTGGTGAGTACTCAACCAAGTCATTCTGAGAATAGTGTATGCGGCGACCGAGTTGC
TCTTGCCCGGCGTCAATACGGGATAATACCGCGCCACATAGCAGAACTTTAAAAGTGCTCATCATTGGAA
AACGTTCTTCGGGGCGAAAACTCTCAAGGATCTTACCGCTGTTGAGATCCAGTTCGATGTAACCCACTCG
TGCACCCAACTGATCTTCAGCATCTTTTACTTTCACCAGCGTTTCTGGGTGAGCAAAAACAGGAAGGCAA
AATGCCGCAAAAAAGGGAATAAGGGCGACACGGAAATGTTGAATACTCATACTCTTCCTTTTTCAATATT
ATTGAAGCATTTATCAGGGTTATTGTCTCATGAGCGGATACATATTTGAATGTATTTAGAAAAATAAACA
AATAGGGGTTCCGCGCACATTTCCCCGAAAAGTGCCACCT
Features (pLannotate 1.2.2; 17 found; start..end, strand, type, name):
      7..25      +  promoter       T7 promoter: promoter for bacteriophage T7 RNA polymerase
    160..284     +  protein_bind   attR1: mutant version of attR; recombination site for the Gateway® LR reaction LR Clonase™
    334..636     -  CDS            ccdB: CCDB_ECOLI - Also known as G, letB, letD. Experimental evidence at protein level: Swiss-Prot protein existence level 1. Toxic component of a type II toxin-antitoxin (TA) system, functioning in plasmid maintainence. Responsible for the post- segregational killing (PSK) of plasmid-free cells, also referred to as a plasmid addiction system. Half-life of over 2 hours. Cell killing by CcdB is accompanied by filamentation, defects in chromosome and plasmid segregation, defects in cell division, formation of anucleate cells, decreased DNA synthesis and plasmid loss. Interferes with the activity of DN
    641..799     -  CDS            ccdA (fragment): CCDA_ECO57 - Also known as H, letA. Experimental evidence at protein level: Swiss-Prot protein existence level 1. Antitoxin component of a type II toxin-antitoxin (TA) system which inhibits the post-segregational killing (PSK) of plasmid-free cells, also referred to as a plasmid addiction system. Binds to and blocks the activity of CcdB; will also remove bound CcdB protein from the CcdB-GyrA complex by forming a CcdA-CcdB complex, a process termed rejuvenation. Functions as a transcriptional corepressor for the ccdAB operon, repression also requires CcdB (By similarity). From Escherichia coli
    978..1637    -  CDS            CmR: chloramphenicol acetyltransferase; cat; confers resistance to chloramphenicol
   1638..1740    -  promoter       cat promoter: promoter of the E. coli cat gene encoding chloramphenicol acetyltransferase
   1887..2011    -  protein_bind   attR2: mutant version of attR; recombination site for the Gateway® LR reaction LR Clonase™
   2037..2735    +  CDS            mCherry: mCherry is a basic (constitutively fluorescent) red fluorescent protein published in 2004, derived from Discosoma sp.. It is reported to be a very rapidly-maturing monomer with low acid sensitivity.
   2966..2997    +  CDS            SET1 (fragment): solubility-enhancement tag derived from T7 phage gene 10B
   3015..3061    +  terminator     T7 terminator: transcription terminator for bacteriophage T7 RNA polymerase
   3163..3179    -  protein_bind   lac operator: The lac repressor binds to the lac operator to inhibit transcription in E. coli. This inhibition can be relieved by adding lactose or isopropyl-β-D-thiogalactopyranoside (IPTG). lac repressor encoded by lacI
   3187..3217    -  promoter       lac promoter: promoter for the E. coli lac operon
   3232..3253    -  protein_bind   CAP binding site: CAP binding activates transcription in the presence of cAMP. E. coli catabolite activator protein
   3266..3358    -  CDS            lacI (fragment): lac repressor; lacI; The lac repressor binds to the lac operator to inhibit transcription in E. coli. This inhibition can be relieved by adding lactose or isopropyl-β-D-thiogalactopyranoside (IPTG).
   3541..4129    -  rep_origin     ori: high-copy-number ColE1/pMB1/pBR322/pUC origin of replication
   4300..5160    -  CDS            AmpR: β-lactamase; bla; confers resistance to ampicillin, carbenicillin, and related antibiotics
   5161..5265    -  promoter       AmpR promoter: bla
