[The description below was written by a language model from this plasmid's Addgene catalogue record and pLannotate feature annotations shown in this document.]
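Description:
pCellFree_G08 is an empty Gateway destination vector for cell-free protein expression, built on the pLTE EGFP backbone and about 5.3 kb in size. It is a high-copy plasmid carrying a ColE1/pUC-type origin and a β-lactamase gene with its own promoter for ampicillin selection. A second marker, chloramphenicol acetyltransferase driven by the cat promoter, sits inside the Gateway cassette. Because that cassette also encodes the gyrase-poisoning toxin CcdB (with only a fragment of the antitoxin ccdA annotated), the unrecombined vector is maintained in a ccdB-tolerant strain under dual chloramphenicol and ampicillin selection.

The expression unit begins with a T7 promoter, followed by attR1, the ccdB/CmR counter-selection cassette and attR2, then an mCherry coding sequence and a T7 terminator. The depositor describes the layout as attR1-ccdB-CamR-attR2-mCherry-8xHis-Myc-Stop. The His and Myc tags are not individually annotated in the feature table but would lie in the unannotated stretch between mCherry and the terminator. In an LR reaction, an open reading frame from an entry clone replaces the ccdB/CmR segment, which removes the toxin and places the gene in frame with a C-terminal red fluorescent protein and the His-Myc tags. The mCherry allows fluorescence-based monitoring of the product, and the tags allow its purification and detection. About 130 bp between the T7 promoter and attR1 is unannotated, and the record does not state what translation leader it contains. Remnants of lac regulatory sequence (lac promoter, operator, CAP site, a lacI fragment) and a short SET1 match appear to be backbone leftovers. The vector belongs to a series designed for high-throughput expression in prokaryotic and eukaryotic cell-free systems.
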