Addgene plasmid #67142: pCellFree_G08
Purpose: (Empty Backbone) Gateway destination vector for cell-free expression with C-term mCherry myc-tag tag
Depositing lab: Kirill Alexandrov. Depositing organization: University of Queensland. Publication: Gateway-compatible vectors for high-throughput protein expression in pro- and eukaryotic cell-free systems. Gagoski D, Mureev S, Giles N, Johnston W, Dahmer-Heath M, Skalamera D, Gonda TJ, Alexandrov K. J Biotechnol. 2015 Feb 10;195:1-7. doi: 10.1016/j.jbiotec.2014.12.006. Epub 2014 Dec 19. PubMed 25529348.
Backbone
  Vector backbone: pLTE EGFP
  Vector type: Cell-free expression
  Tag / fusion protein: mCherry (C terminal on backbone); His-MYC (C terminal on backbone)
Growth in bacteria
  Bacterial resistance: Chloramphenicol and Ampicillin, 25 & 100 μg/mL
  Growth temperature: 37°C
  Growth strain: ccdB Survival
  Copy number: High Copy
Gene/Insert
  Gene/Insert name: None
  Tag / fusion protein: mCherry (C terminal on backbone); His-MYC (C terminal on backbone)
Terms and licenses: Academic/Nonprofit Terms; Industry Terms: Not Available to Industry
Depositor comments: attR1-ccdB-CamR-attR2-mCheery-8xHis-Myc-Stop
How to cite: pCellFree_G08 was a gift from Kirill Alexandrov (Addgene plasmid # 67142 ; http://n2t.net/addgene:67142 ; RRID:Addgene_67142)
