>Addgene plasmid #67142 | pCellFree_G08 | addgene partial sequence | sequence record 121402 | T7term 5'-GCTAGTTATTGCTCAGCGG-3'
GGTACCACGCGTACCCAACACACGGACACATGCACGAACACGCATGCAGAGAGATCATACATCATCTATA
GAGAAGTACACGTAAAAGTAAGACTCGTCGTCTGCCAGCTACAACCGAGAAGGCGACGTGAAAGGAACAA
GAAAGGAGGAGGAGGGCGGCCGCTTACAGATCCTCCTCCGAGATCAGCTTCTGCTCGTGGTGATGGTGGT
GATGGTGGTGGGTCTTGTACAGCTCGTCCATGCCGCCGGTGGAGTGGCGGCCCTCGGCGCGTTCGTACTG
TTCCACGATGGTGTAGTCCTCGTTGTGGGAGGTGATGTCCAACTTGATGTTGACGTTGTAGGCGCCGGGC
AGCTGCACGGGCTTCTTGGCCTTGTAGGTGGTCTTGACCTCAGCGTCGTAGTGGCCGCCGTCCTTCAGCT
TCAGCCTCTGCTTGATCTCGCCCTTCAGGGCGCCGTCCTCGGGGTACATCCGCTCGGAGGAGGCCTCCCA
GCCCATAGTCTTCTTCTGCATTACGGGGCCGTCGGAGGGGAAGTTGGTGCCGCGCAGCTTCACCTTGTAG
ATGAACTCGCCGTCCTGCAGGGAGGAGTCCTGGGTCACGGTCACCACGCCGCCGTCCTCGAAGTTCATCA
CGCGCTCCCACTTGAAGCCCTCGGGGAAGGACAGCTTCAAGTAGTCGGGGATGTCGGCGGGGTGCTTCAC
GTAGGCCTTGGAGCCGTACATGAACTGAGGGGACAGGATGTCCCAGGCGAAGGGCAGGGGGCCACCCTTG
GTCACCTTCAGCTTGGCGGTCTGGGTGCCCCTCGTAGGGGCGGCCCTCGCCCTCGCCCTTCGATCTCGAA
CTCGTGGCCGTTCACGGA
