>Addgene plasmid #67142 | pCellFree_G08 | addgene partial sequence | sequence record 121921 | T7 5'-TAATACGACTCACTATAGGG-3'
TTTATTTTATTTTATTTTATTTTATTTTATTTTATTTTATTTAACCATGACAGTAATGTATAAAGTCTGT
AAAGACATTAAACACGTAAGTGAAACCATGGGCACAAGTTTGTACAAAAAAGCTGAACGAGAAACGTAAA
ATGATATAAATATCAATATATTAAATTAGATTTTGCATAAAAAACAGACTACATAATACTGTAAAACACA
ACATATCCAGTCACTATGGGGCCCGTCGACCTGCAGACTGGCTGTGTATAAGGGAGCCTGACATTTATAT
TCCCCAGAACATCAGGTTAATGGCGTTTTTGATGTCATTTTCGCGGTGGCTGAGATCAGCCACTTCTTCC
CCGATAACGGAGACCGGCACACTGGCCATATCGGTGGTCATCATGCGCCAGCTTTCATCCCCGATATGCA
CCACCGGGTAAAGTTCACGGGAGACTTTATCTGACAGCAGACGTGCACTGGCCAGGGGGATCACCATCCG
TCGCCCGGGCGTGTCAATAATATCACTCTGTACATCCACAAACAGACGATAACGGCTCTCTCTTTTATAG
GTGTAAACCTTAAACTGCATTTCACCAGCCCCTGTTCTCGTCAGCAAAAGAGCCGTTCATTTCAATAAAC
CGGGCGACCTCAGCCATCCCTTCCTGATTTTCCGCTTTCCAGCGTTCGGCACGCAGACGACGGGCTTCAT
TCTGCATGGTTGTGCTTACCAGACCGGAGATATTGACATCATATATGCCTTGAGCAACTGATAGCTGTCG
CTGTCAACTGTCACTGTAATACGCTGCTTCATAGCATACCTCTTTTTGACATACTTCGGGGTATACATAT
CAGTATATATTCTTATACCGCAAAAATCAGCGCGCAAATACGCAT
